>Addgene plasmid #63438 | pFusX4-29 | depositor partial sequence | sequence record 105394 | pFusX4_CTA
AGTCTTAAGCGTCTCCCCTGACCCCGGACCAAGTGGTGGCTATCGCCAGCCACGATGGCGGCAAGCAAGC
GCTCGAAACGGTGCAGCGGCTGTTGCCGGTGCTGTGCCAGGACCATGGCCTGACCCCGGACCAAGTGGTG
GCTATCGCCAGCAACGGTGGCGGCAAGCAAGCGCTCGAAACGGTGCAGCGGCTGTTGCCGGTGCTGTGCC
AGGACCATGGCCTGACCCCGGACCAAGTGGTGGCTATCGCCAGCAACATTGGCGGCAAGCAAGCGCTCGA
AACGGTGCAGCGGCTGTTGCCGGTGCTGTGCCAGGACCATGGCCGAGACGTC
