>Addgene plasmid #63438 | pFusX4-29 | depositor partial sequence | sequence record 105395 | FusX4
CGTCTCCCCTGACCCCGGACCAAGTGGTGGCTATCGAGACCGGCGCCGCTACGGGCGCGTCCCATTCGCC
ATTCAGGCTGCGCAACTGTTGGGAAGGGCGATCGGTGCGGGCTCTTCGCTATTACGCCAGCTGGCGAAAG
GGGGATGTGCTGCAAGGCGATTAAGTTGGGAACGCCAGGGTTTTCCCAGTCACGACGTTGTAAAACGACG
GCCAGTGAGCGCGCGTAATCGACTCACTATAGGGCGAATTGGGTACCGGGCCCCCCCTCGAGGTCCTCCA
GCTTTTGTTCCCTTTAGTGAGGGTTAATTGCGCGCTTGGCGTAATCATGGTCATAGCTGTTTCCTGTGTG
AAATTGTTATCCGCTCACAATTCCACACAACATACGAGCCGGAAGCATAAAGTGTAAAGCCTGGGGTGCC
TAATGAGTGAGCTAACTCACATTAATTGCGTTGCGCTCACTGCCCGCTTTCCACCGGTGGTCTCTGGCGG
CAAGCAAGCGCTCGAAACGGTGCAGCGGCTGTTGCCGGTGCTGTGCCAGGACCATGGCCGAGACGTCTAG
ACCAGCCAGGACAGAAATGCCTCGACTTCGCTGCTACCCAAGGTTGCCGGGTGACGCACACCGTGGAAAC
GGATGAAGGCACGAACCCAGTGGACATAAGCCTGTTCGGTTCGTAAGCTGTAATGCAAGTAGCGTATGCG
CTCACGCAACTGGTCCAGAACCTTGACCGAACGCAGCGGTGGTAACGGCGCAGTGGCGGTTTTCATGGCT
TGTTATGACTGTTTTTTTGGGGTACAGTCTATGCCTCGGGCATCCAAGCAGCAAGCGCGTTACGCCGTGG
GTCGATGTTTGATGTTATGGAGCAGCAACGATGTTACGCAGCAGGGCAGTCGCCCTAAAACAAAGTTAAA
CATTATGAGGGAAGCGGTGATCGCCGAAGTATCGACTCAACTATCAGAGGTAGTTGGCGTCATCGAGCGC
CATCTCGAACCGACGTTGCTGGCCGTACATTTGTACGGCTCCGCAGTGGATGGCGGCCTGAAGCCACACA
GTGATATTGATTTGCTGGTTACGGTGACCGTAAGGCTTGATGAAACAACGCGGCGAGCTTTGATCAACGA
CCTTTTGGAAACTTCGGCTTCCCCTGGAGAGAGCGAGATTCTCCGCGCTGTAGAAGTCACCATTGTTGTG
CACGACGACATCATTCCGTGGCGTTATCCAGCTAAGCGCGAACTGCAATTTGGAGAATGGCAGCGCAATG
ACATTCTTGCAGGTATCTTCGAGCCAGCCACGATCGACATTGATCTGGCTATCTTGCTGACAAAAGCAAG
AGAACATAGCGTTGCCTTGGTAGGTCCAGCGGCGGAGGAACTCTTTGATCCGGTTCCTGAACAGGATCTA
TTTGAGGCGCTAAATGAAACCTTAACGCTATGGAACTCGCCGCCCGACTGGGCTGGCGATGAGCGAAATG
TAGTGCTTACGTTGTCCCGCATTTGGTACAGCGCAGTAACCGGCAAAATCGCGCCGAAGGATGTCGCTGC
CGACTGGGCAATGGAGCGCCTGCCGGCCCAGTATCAGCCCGTCATACTTGAAGCTAGACAGGCTTATCTT
GGACAAGAAGAAGATCGCTTGGCCTCGCGCGCAGATCAGTTGGAAGAATTTGTCCACTACGTGAAAGGCG
AGATCACCAAGGTAGTCGGCAAATAACCCTCGAGCCACCCATGACCAAAATCCCTTAACGTGAGTTACGC
GTCGTTCCACTGAGCGTCAGACCCCGTAGAAAAGATCAAAGGATCTTCTTGAGATCCTTTTTTTCTGCGC
GTAATCTGCTGCTTGCAAACAAAAAAACCACCGCTACCAGCGGTGGTTTGTTTGCCGGATCAAGAGCTAC
CAACTCTTTTTCCGAAGGTAACTGGCTTCAGCAGAGCGCAGATACCAAATACTGTCCTTCTAGTGTAGCC
GTAGTTAGGCCACCACTTCAAGAACTCTGTAGCACCGCCTACATACCTCGCTCTGCTAATCCTGTTACCA
GTGGCTGCTGCCAGTGGCGATAAGTCGTGTCTTACCGGGTTGGACTCAAGACGATAGTTACCGGATAAGG
CGCAGCGGTCGGGCTGAACGGGGGGTTCGTGCACACAGCCCAGCTTGGAGCGAACGACCTACACCGAACT
GAGATACCTACAGCGTGAGCATTGAGAAAGCGCCACGCTTCCCGAAGGGAGAAAGGCGGACAGGTATCCG
GTAAGCGGCAGGGTCGGAACAGGAGAGCGCACGAGGGAGCTTCCAGGGGGAAACGCCTGGTATCTTTATA
GTCCTGTCGGGTTTCGCCACCTCTGACTTGAGCGTCGATTTTTGTGATGCTCGTCAGGGGGGCGGAGCCT
ATGGAAAAACGCCAGCAACGCGGCCTTTTTACGGTTCCTGGCCTTTTGCTGGCCTTTTGCTCACATGTTC
TTTCCTGCGTTATCCCCTGATTCTGTGGATAACCGTATTACCGCCTTTGAGTGAGCTGATACCGCTCGCC
GCAGCCGAACGACCGAGCGCAGCGAGTCAGTGAGCGAGGAAGCGGAAGAGCGCCCAATACGCAAACCGCC
TCTCCCCGCGCGTTGGCCGATTCATTAATGCAGCTGGCACGACAGGTTTCCCGACTGGAAAGCGGGCAGT
GAGCGCAACGCAATTAATACGCGTACCGCTAGCCAGGAAGAGTTTGTAGAAACGCAAAAAGGCCATCCGT
CAGGATGGCCTTCTGCTTAGTTTGATGCCTGGCAGTTTATGGCGGGCGTCCTGCCCGCCACCCTCCGGGC
CGTTGCTTCACAACGTTCAAATCCGCTCCCGGCGGATTTGTCCTACTCAGGAGAGCGTTCACCGACAAAC
AACAGATAAAACGAAAGGCCCAGTCTTCCGACTGAGCCTTTCGTTTTATTTGATGCCTGGCAGTTCCCTA
CTCTCGCGTTAACGCTAGCATGGATGTTTTCCCAGTCACGACGTTGTAAAACGACGGCCAGTCTTAAG
