>Addgene plasmid #63438 | pFusX4-29 | addgene partial sequence | sequence record 116091 | pCR8_R1 5'-cgaaccgaacaggcttatgt-3'
GGTGTGCGTCACCCGGCAACCTTGGGTAGCAGCGAAGTCGAGGCATTTCTGTCCTGGCTGGTCTAGACGT
CTCGGCCATGGTCCTGGCACAGCACCGGCAACAGCCGCTGCACCGTTTCGAGCGCTTGCTTGCCGCCAAT
GTTGCTGGCGATAGCCACCACTTGGTCCGGGGTCAGGCCATGGTCCTGGCACAGCACCGGCAACAGCCGC
TGCACCGTTTCGAGCGCTTGCTTGCCGCCACCGTTGCTGGCGATAGCCACCACTTGGTCCGGGGTCAGGC
CATGGTCCTGGCACAGCACCGGCAACAGCCGCTGCACCGTTTCGAGCGCTTGCTTGCCGCCATCGTGGCT
GGCGATAGCCACCACTTGGTCCGGGGTCAGGGGAGACGCTTAAGACTGGCCGTCGTTTTACAACGTCGTG
ACTGGGAAAACATCCATGCTAGCGTTAACGCGAGAGTAGGGAACTGCCAGGCATCAAATAAAACGAAAGG
CTCAGTCGGAAGACTGGGCCTTTCGTTTTATCTGTTGTTTGTCGGTGAACGCTCTCCTGAGTAGGACAAA
TCCGCCGGGAGCGGATTTGAACGTTGTGAAGCAACGGCCCGGAGGGTGGCGGGCAGGACGCCCGCCATAA
ACTGCCAGGCATCAAACTAAGCAGAAGGCCATCCTGACGGATGGCCTTTTTGCGTTTCTACAAACTCTTC
CTGGCTA
