[The description below was written by a language model from this plasmid's Addgene catalogue record.]
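Description:
pFusX4-29 is a library component plasmid from the FusX system, a one-step method for assembling TALE repeat arrays used to build TALENs and related programmable DNA-binding proteins. It is built on the FusX4 backbone (about 3 kb without insert), is maintained as a high-copy plasmid in standard E. coli cloning strains, and is selected with spectinomycin. The record does not include a feature table, so the origin of replication and other backbone elements are not specified. The listed sequencing primers are pCR8-type primers, which hints at a pCR8-related backbone, but the record does not state this.

The synthetic insert is a pre-assembled trimer of TALE repeats carrying the repeat-variable diresidues HD, NG and NI. Under the standard TALE recognition code these specify C, T and A respectively, matching the alternative name X4_CTA. Within the FusX scheme this module occupies RVD positions 10 to 12 of the final array, so the plasmid represents one of the possible three-base combinations available for that position set. The trimer was cloned into the backbone through BsaI sites that were destroyed in the process, consistent with Golden Gate-style type IIS cloning, in which the enzyme cuts outside its recognition sequence and leaves defined overhangs for ordered ligation.

In use, a researcher picks the plasmid from each positional library that matches the corresponding triplet of the target sequence and combines them in one reaction with a receiver vector to generate a full-length TALE array. The plasmid carries no expression cassette described in the record and serves purely as an assembly intermediate.
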