Addgene plasmid #63438: pFusX4-29
Purpose: Encodes RVD positions 10-12 in TALEN assembly
Depositing lab: Stephen Ekker. Depositing organization: Mayo Foundation for Medical Education and Research. Publication: FusX: A rapid one-step TALE assembly system for genome science. Ma AC, McNulty MS, Tanya PL, Jarryd CM, Martinez-Galvez G, Argue DP, Lee HB, Urban MD, Bullard CE, Blackburn PR, Man TK, Clark KJ, Ekker SC. Hum Gene Ther. 2016 Jun;27(6):451-63. doi: 10.1089/hum.2015.172 PubMed 26854857.
Backbone
  Vector backbone: FusX4
  Backbone size w/o insert (bp): 3008
  Vector type: TALEN
Growth in bacteria
  Bacterial resistance: Spectinomycin, 50 μg/mL
  Growth temperature: 37°C
  Growth strain: DH5alpha
  Copy number: High Copy
Gene/Insert
  Gene/Insert name: HD NG NI (alt name: X4_CTA)
  Species: Synthetic
  Mutation: none
  Cloning method: Restriction Enzyme; 5′ cloning site BsaI (destroyed during cloning); 3′ cloning site BsaI (destroyed during cloning)
  Sequencing primers: 5′ pCR8_F1; 3′ pCR8_R1
Terms and licenses: Academic/Nonprofit Terms; Industry Terms: Not Available to Industry
How to cite: pFusX4-29 was a gift from Stephen Ekker (Addgene plasmid # 63438 ; http://n2t.net/addgene:63438 ; RRID:Addgene_63438)
